Addgene plasmid #75915: CDK12 gRNA (BRDN0001147156)
Purpose: 3rd generation lentiviral gRNA plasmid targeting human CDK12
Depositing lab: John Doench & David Root. Depositing organization: Broad Institute. Publication: Optimized sgRNA design to maximize activity and minimize off-target effects of CRISPR-Cas9. Doench JG, Fusi N, Sullender M, Hegde M, Vaimberg EW, Donovan KF, Smith I, Tothova Z, Wilen C, Orchard R, Virgin HW, Listgarten J, Root DE. Nat Biotechnol. 2016 Jan 18. doi: 10.1038/nbt.3437. PubMed 26780180.
Backbone
  Vector backbone: lentiGuide-Puro
  Backbone manufacturer: Zhang Lab (Addgene plasmid # 52963)
  Vector type: Mammalian Expression, Lentiviral, CRISPR
  Selectable markers: Puromycin
Growth in bacteria
  Bacterial resistance: Ampicillin, 100 μg/mL
  Growth temperature: 37°C
  Growth strain: DH5alpha
  Copy number: High Copy
Gene/Insert
  Gene/Insert name: CDK12 (alt names: CDK12; NM_015083.2)
  gRNA/shRNA sequence: TGGCCTTCAAACTAGACCGA
  Species: H. sapiens (human)
  Entrez Gene: CDK12 (a.k.a. CRK7, CRKR, CRKRS)
  Promoter: hU6
  Cloning method: Unknown
  Sequencing primers: 5′ U6-F; 3′ pS2-R
Terms and licenses: Academic/Nonprofit Terms; Industry Terms: Not Available to Industry
Depositor comments: The gRNA was designed to target the following Genbank reference sequence(s): NM_015083.2,NM_016507.3. Note that this plasmid does NOT contain Cas9. It should be used in conjunction with lentiCas9-Blast (Addgene #52962) or otherwise with cell lines already expressing Cas9. Browse the full kinome gRNA library at http://www.addgene.org/pooled-library/broadgpp-human-kinome/ or visit http://www.broadinstitute.org/rnai/public/ for detailed protocols and information.
How to cite: CDK12 gRNA (BRDN0001147156) was a gift from John Doench & David Root (Addgene plasmid # 75915 ; http://n2t.net/addgene:75915 ; RRID:Addgene_75915)
