[The description below was written by a language model from this plasmid's Addgene catalogue record and pLannotate feature annotations shown in this document.]
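Description:
CDK12 gRNA (BRDN0001147156) is a third-generation lentiviral guide RNA plasmid built on the lentiGuide-Puro backbone and designed to target human CDK12 (also known as CRK7, CRKR or CRKRS) for CRISPR-Cas9 editing. It is maintained in E. coli as a high-copy plasmid through a ColE1/pUC-type origin with ampicillin resistance (β-lactamase). The annotated 8.3 kb sequence also carries an f1 origin, an SV40 origin and poly(A) signal, and remnants of lac, T7 and T3 cloning-vector elements outside the viral region.

The lentiviral cassette begins with an RSV promoter fused to a truncated HIV-1 5' LTR, which makes genomic RNA production in packaging cells Tat-independent. This is followed by the Ψ packaging signal with a partial gag region, the Rev response element and a cPPT/CTS, and it ends in a self-inactivating ΔU3 3' LTR. Within this unit, a human U6 RNA polymerase III promoter drives the CDK12-specific spacer joined to the Streptococcus pyogenes gRNA scaffold. A separate EF-1α promoter, including its intron A, expresses puromycin N-acetyltransferase so that transduced mammalian cells can be selected with puromycin, and a WPRE downstream enhances transcript expression.

The plasmid does not encode Cas9, so it is meant to be used with a separate Cas9 lentivirus such as lentiCas9-Blast, or in cells that already express Cas9. The guide was designed against two CDK12 reference transcripts and belongs to a human kinome gRNA collection associated with work on optimised sgRNA design for higher on-target activity and fewer off-target effects. Its typical use is knockout of CDK12 in human cells.
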