Features (pLannotate 1.2.2; 29 found; start..end, strand, type, name):
     14..80      +  CDS            small t antigen (fragment): SV40 (simian virus 40) small t antigen
    106..317     +  promoter       EF-1α core promoter: core promoter for human elongation factor EF-1α
    318..1256    +  intron         EF-1α intron A: intron upstream of the start codon of human EF-1α
   1278..1877    +  CDS            PuroR (fragment): puromycin N-acetyltransferase; pac from Streptomyces; confers resistance to puromycin
   1893..2481    +  misc_feature   WPRE: woodchuck hepatitis virus posttranscriptional regulatory element
   2532..2551    +  misc_feature   cPPT/CTS (fragment): central polypurine tract and central termination sequence of HIV-1
   2553..2786    +  LTR            3' LTR (ΔU3): self-inactivating 3' long terminal repeat (LTR) from HIV-1
   2864..2985    +  polyA_signal   SV40 poly(A) signal: SV40 polyadenylation signal
   3025..3160    +  rep_origin     SV40 ori: SV40 origin of replication
   3181..3199    -  promoter       T7 promoter: promoter for bacteriophage T7 RNA polymerase
   3207..3362    +  CDS            lacZα (fragment): LacZα fragment of β-galactosidase; lacZ fragment
   3367..3795    +  rep_origin     f1 ori (sequence partly withheld): f1 bacteriophage origin of replication; arrow indicates direction of (+) strand synthesis
   3848..3952    +  promoter       AmpR promoter: bla
   3953..4813    +  CDS            AmpR: β-lactamase; bla; confers resistance to ampicillin, carbenicillin, and related antibiotics
   4984..5572    +  rep_origin     ori: high-copy-number ColE1/pMB1/pBR322/pUC origin of replication
   5755..5847    +  CDS            lacI (fragment): lac repressor; lacI; The lac repressor binds to the lac operator to inhibit transcription in E. coli. This inhibition can be relieved by adding lactose or isopropyl-β-D-thiogalactopyranoside (IPTG).
   5860..5881    +  protein_bind   CAP binding site: CAP binding activates transcription in the presence of cAMP. E. coli catabolite activator protein
   5896..5926    +  promoter       lac promoter: promoter for the E. coli lac operon
   5934..5950    +  protein_bind   lac operator: The lac repressor binds to the lac operator to inhibit transcription in E. coli. This inhibition can be relieved by adding lactose or isopropyl-β-D-thiogalactopyranoside (IPTG). lac repressor encoded by lacI
   5995..6013    +  promoter       T3 promoter: promoter for bacteriophage T3 RNA polymerase
   6041..6267    +  promoter       RSV promoter: Rous sarcoma virus enhancer/promoter
   6268..6448    +  LTR            5' LTR (truncated): truncated 5' long terminal repeat (LTR) from HIV-1
   6495..6620    +  misc_feature   HIV-1 Ψ: packaging signal of human immunodeficiency virus type 1
   6604..6967    +  CDS            HIV-1 gag (fragment): gag protein from human immunodeficiency virus 1; gag
   7113..7346    +  misc_feature   RRE: The Rev response element (RRE) of HIV-1 allows for Rev-dependent mRNA export from the nucleus to the cytoplasm.
   7723..7749    +  CDS            Rev (fragment): human immunodeficiency virus 1 (HIV-1) Rev protein; rev; enhances nuclear export of unspliced and incompletely spliced viral mRNAs
   7753..7993    +  promoter       U6 promoter: RNA polymerase III promoter for human U6 snRNA
   8023..8098    +  misc_RNA       gRNA scaffold: guide RNA scaffold for the Streptococcus pyogenes CRISPR/Cas9 system
   8154..8271    +  misc_feature   cPPT/CTS: central polypurine tract and central termination sequence of HIV-1
>Addgene plasmid #75915 | CDK12 gRNA (BRDN0001147156) | addgene full sequence | sequence record 184818 | Addgene Assembled Sequence
CCCGGGTGCAAAGATGGATAAAGTTTTAAACAGAGAGGAATCTTTGCAGCTAATGGACCTTCTAGGTCTT
GAAAGGAGTGGGAATTGGCTCCGGTGCCCGTCAGTGGGCAGAGCGCACATCGCCCACAGTCCCCGAGAAG
TTGGGGGGAGGGGTCGGCAATTGATCCGGTGCCTAGAGAAGGTGGCGCGGGGTAAACTGGGAAAGTGATG
TCGTGTACTGGCTCCGCCTTTTTCCCGAGGGTGGGGGAGAACCGTATATAAGTGCAGTAGTCGCCGTGAA
CGTTCTTTTTCGCAACGGGTTTGCCGCCAGAACACAGGTAAGTGCCGTGTGTGGTTCCCGCGGGCCTGGC
CTCTTTACGGGTTATGGCCCTTGCGTGCCTTGAATTACTTCCACCTGGCTGCAGTACGTGATTCTTGATC
CCGAGCTTCGGGTTGGAAGTGGGTGGGAGAGTTCGAGGCCTTGCGCTTAAGGAGCCCCTTCGCCTCGTGC
TTGAGTTGAGGCCTGGCCTGGGCGCTGGGGCCGCCGCGTGCGAATCTGGTGGCACCTTCGCGCCTGTCTC
GCTGCTTTCGATAAGTCTCTAGCCATTTAAAATTTTTGATGACCTGCTGCGACGCTTTTTTTCTGGCAAG
ATAGTCTTGTAAATGCGGGCCAAGATCTGCACACTGGTATTTCGGTTTTTGGGGCCGCGGGCGGCGACGG
GGCCCGTGCGTCCCAGCGCACATGTTCGGCGAGGCGGGGCCTGCGAGCGCGGCCACCGAGAATCGGACGG
GGGTAGTCTCAAGCTGGCCGGCCTGCTCTGGTGCCTGGCCTCGCGCCGCCGTGTATCGCCCCGCCCTGGG
CGGCAAGGCTGGCCCGGTCGGCACCAGTTGCGTGAGCGGAAAGATGGCCGCTTCCCGGCCCTGCTGCAGG
GAGCTCAAAATGGAGGACGCGGCGCTCGGGAGAGCGGGCGGGTGAGTCACCCACACAAAGGAAAAGGGCC
TTTCCGTCCTCAGCCGTCGCTTCATGTGACTCCACGGAGTACCGGGCGCCGTCCAGGCACCTCGATTAGT
TCTCGAGCTTTTGGAGTACGTCGTCTTTAGGTTGGGGGGAGGGGTTTTATGCGATGGAGTTTCCCCACAC
TGAGTGGGTGGAGACTGAAGTTAGGCCAGCTTGGCACTTGATGTAATTCTCCTTGGAATTTGCCCTTTTT
GAGTTTGGATCTTGGTTCATTCTCAAGCCTCAGACAGTGGTTCAAAGTTTTTTTCTTCCATTTCAGGTGT
CGTGACGTACGGCCACCATGACCGAGTACAAGCCCACGGTGCGCCTCGCCACCCGCGACGACGTCCCCAG
GGCCGTACGCACCCTCGCCGCCGCGTTCGCCGACTACCCCGCCACGCGCCACACCGTCGATCCGGACCGC
CACATCGAGCGGGTCACCGAGCTGCAAGAACTCTTCCTCACGCGCGTCGGGCTCGACATCGGCAAGGTGT
GGGTCGCGGACGACGGCGCCGCCGTGGCGGTCTGGACCACGCCGGAGAGCGTCGAAGCGGGGGCGGTGTT
CGCCGAGATCGGCCCGCGCATGGCCGAGTTGAGCGGTTCCCGGCTGGCCGCGCAGCAACAGATGGAAGGC
CTCCTGGCGCCGCACCGGCCCAAGGAGCCCGCGTGGTTCCTGGCCACCGTCGGAGTCTCGCCCGACCACC
AGGGCAAGGGTCTGGGCAGCGCCGTCGTGCTCCCCGGAGTGGAGGCGGCCGAGCGCGCCGGGGTGCCCGC
CTTCCTGGAGACCTCCGCGCCCCGCAACCTCCCCTTCTACGAGCGGCTCGGCTTCACCGTCACCGCCGAC
GTCGAGGTGCCCGAAGGACCGCGCACCTGGTGCATGACCCGCAAGCCCGGTGCCTGAACGCGTTAAGTCG
ACAATCAACCTCTGGATTACAAAATTTGTGAAAGATTGACTGGTATTCTTAACTATGTTGCTCCTTTTAC
GCTATGTGGATACGCTGCTTTAATGCCTTTGTATCATGCTATTGCTTCCCGTATGGCTTTCATTTTCTCC
TCCTTGTATAAATCCTGGTTGCTGTCTCTTTATGAGGAGTTGTGGCCCGTTGTCAGGCAACGTGGCGTGG
TGTGCACTGTGTTTGCTGACGCAACCCCCACTGGTTGGGGCATTGCCACCACCTGTCAGCTCCTTTCCGG
GACTTTCGCTTTCCCCCTCCCTATTGCCACGGCGGAACTCATCGCCGCCTGCCTTGCCCGCTGCTGGACA
GGGGCTCGGCTGTTGGGCACTGACAATTCCGTGGTGTTGTCGGGGAAATCATCGTCCTTTCCTTGGCTGC
TCGCCTGTGTTGCCACCTGGATTCTGCGCGGGACGTCCTTCTGCTACGTCCCTTCGGCCCTCAATCCAGC
GGACCTTCCTTCCCGCGGCCTGCTGCCGGCTCTGCGGCCTCTTCCGCGTCTTCGCCTTCGCCCTCAGACG
AGTCGGATCTCCCTTTGGGCCGCCTCCCCGCGTCGACTTTAAGACCAATGACTTACAAGGCAGCTGTAGA
TCTTAGCCACTTTTTAAAAGAAAAGGGGGGACTGGAAGGGCTAATTCACTCCCAACGAAGACAAGATCTG
CTTTTTGCTTGTACTGGGTCTCTCTGGTTAGACCAGATCTGAGCCTGGGAGCTCTCTGGCTAACTAGGGA
ACCCACTGCTTAAGCCTCAATAAAGCTTGCCTTGAGTGCTTCAAGTAGTGTGTGCCCGTCTGTTGTGTGA
CTCTGGTAACTAGAGATCCCTCAGACCCTTTTAGTCAGTGTGGAAAATCTCTAGCAGTACGTATAGTAGT
TCATGTCATCTTATTATTCAGTATTTATAACTTGCAAAGAAATGAATATCAGAGAGTGAGAGGAACTTGT
TTATTGCAGCTTATAATGGTTACAAATAAAGCAATAGCATCACAAATTTCACAAATAAAGCATTTTTTTC
ACTGCATTCTAGTTGTGGTTTGTCCAAACTCATCAATGTATCTTATCATGTCTGGCTCTAGCTATCCCGC
CCCTAACTCCGCCCATCCCGCCCCTAACTCCGCCCAGTTCCGCCCATTCTCCGCCCCATGGCTGACTAAT
TTTTTTTATTTATGCAGAGGCCGAGGCCGCCTCGGCCTCTGAGCTATTCCAGAAGTAGTGAGGAGGCTTT
TTTGGAGGCCTAGGGACGTACCCAATTCGCCCTATAGTGAGTCGTATTACGCGCGCTCACTGGCCGTCGT
TTTACAACGTCGTGACTGGGAAAACCCTGGCGTTACCCAACTTAATCGCCTTGCAGCACATCCCCCTTTC
GCCAGCTGGCGTAATAGCGAAGAGGCCCGCACCGATCGCCCTTCCCAACAGTTGCGCAGCCTGAATGGCG
AATGGG
[124 nt withheld, positions 3367-3490]
C
[91 nt withheld, positions 3492-3582]
A
[49 nt withheld, positions 3584-3632]
CCTTTGACGTTGGAGTCCACGTTCTTT
[37 nt withheld, positions 3660-3696]
ACCCTATCTCGGTCTATTCTTTTGATTTATAAGGGATTTTGCCGATTTCGGCCTATTGGTTAAAAAATGA
GCTGATTTAACAAAAATTTAACGCGAATTTTAACAAAATATTAACGCTTACAATTTAGGTGGCACTTTTC
GGGGAAATGTGCGCGGAACCCCTATTTGTTTATTTTTCTAAATACATTCAAATATGTATCCGCTCATGAG
ACAATAACCCTGATAAATGCTTCAATAATATTGAAAAAGGAAGAGTATGAGTATTCAACATTTCCGTGTC
GCCCTTATTCCCTTTTTTGCGGCATTTTGCCTTCCTGTTTTTGCTCACCCAGAAACGCTGGTGAAAGTAA
AAGATGCTGAAGATCAGTTGGGTGCACGAGTGGGTTACATCGAACTGGATCTCAACAGCGGTAAGATCCT
TGAGAGTTTTCGCCCCGAAGAACGTTTTCCAATGATGAGCACTTTTAAAGTTCTGCTATGTGGCGCGGTA
TTATCCCGTATTGACGCCGGGCAAGAGCAACTCGGTCGCCGCATACACTATTCTCAGAATGACTTGGTTG
AGTACTCACCAGTCACAGAAAAGCATCTTACGGATGGCATGACAGTAAGAGAATTATGCAGTGCTGCCAT
AACCATGAGTGATAACACTGCGGCCAACTTACTTCTGACAACGATCGGAGGACCGAAGGAGCTAACCGCT
TTTTTGCACAACATGGGGGATCATGTAACTCGCCTTGATCGTTGGGAACCGGAGCTGAATGAAGCCATAC
CAAACGACGAGCGTGACACCACGATGCCTGTAGCAATGGCAACAACGTTGCGCAAACTATTAACTGGCGA
ACTACTTACTCTAGCTTCCCGGCAACAATTAATAGACTGGATGGAGGCGGATAAAGTTGCAGGACCACTT
CTGCGCTCGGCCCTTCCGGCTGGCTGGTTTATTGCTGATAAATCTGGAGCCGGTGAGCGTGGGTCTCGCG
GTATCATTGCAGCACTGGGGCCAGATGGTAAGCCCTCCCGTATCGTAGTTATCTACACGACGGGGAGTCA
GGCAACTATGGATGAACGAAATAGACAGATCGCTGAGATAGGTGCCTCACTGATTAAGCATTGGTAACTG
TCAGACCAAGTTTACTCATATATACTTTAGATTGATTTAAAACTTCATTTTTAATTTAAAAGGATCTAGG
TGAAGATCCTTTTTGATAATCTCATGACCAAAATCCCTTAACGTGAGTTTTCGTTCCACTGAGCGTCAGA
CCCCGTAGAAAAGATCAAAGGATCTTCTTGAGATCCTTTTTTTCTGCGCGTAATCTGCTGCTTGCAAACA
AAAAAACCACCGCTACCAGCGGTGGTTTGTTTGCCGGATCAAGAGCTACCAACTCTTTTTCCGAAGGTAA
CTGGCTTCAGCAGAGCGCAGATACCAAATACTGTTCTTCTAGTGTAGCCGTAGTTAGGCCACCACTTCAA
GAACTCTGTAGCACCGCCTACATACCTCGCTCTGCTAATCCTGTTACCAGTGGCTGCTGCCAGTGGCGAT
AAGTCGTGTCTTACCGGGTTGGACTCAAGACGATAGTTACCGGATAAGGCGCAGCGGTCGGGCTGAACGG
GGGGTTCGTGCACACAGCCCAGCTTGGAGCGAACGACCTACACCGAACTGAGATACCTACAGCGTGAGCT
ATGAGAAAGCGCCACGCTTCCCGAAGGGAGAAAGGCGGACAGGTATCCGGTAAGCGGCAGGGTCGGAACA
GGAGAGCGCACGAGGGAGCTTCCAGGGGGAAACGCCTGGTATCTTTATAGTCCTGTCGGGTTTCGCCACC
TCTGACTTGAGCGTCGATTTTTGTGATGCTCGTCAGGGGGGCGGAGCCTATGGAAAAACGCCAGCAACGC
GGCCTTTTTACGGTTCCTGGCCTTTTGCTGGCCTTTTGCTCACATGTTCTTTCCTGCGTTATCCCCTGAT
TCTGTGGATAACCGTATTACCGCCTTTGAGTGAGCTGATACCGCTCGCCGCAGCCGAACGACCGAGCGCA
GCGAGTCAGTGAGCGAGGAAGCGGAAGAGCGCCCAATACGCAAACCGCCTCTCCCCGCGCGTTGGCCGAT
TCATTAATGCAGCTGGCACGACAGGTTTCCCGACTGGAAAGCGGGCAGTGAGCGCAACGCAATTAATGTG
AGTTAGCTCACTCATTAGGCACCCCAGGCTTTACACTTTATGCTTCCGGCTCGTATGTTGTGTGGAATTG
TGAGCGGATAACAATTTCACACAGGAAACAGCTATGACCATGATTACGCCAAGCGCGCAATTAACCCTCA
CTAAAGGGAACAAAAGCTGGAGCTGCAAGCTTAATGTAGTCTTATGCAATACTCTTGTAGTCTTGCAACA
TGGTAACGATGAGTTAGCAACATGCCTTACAAGGAGAGAAAAAGCACCGTGCATGCCGATTGGTGGAAGT
AAGGTGGTACGATCGTGCCTTATTAGGAAGGCAACAGACGGGTCTGACATGGATTGGACGAACCACTGAA
TTGCCGCATTGCAGAGATATTGTATTTAAGTGCCTAGCTCGATACATAAACGGGTCTCTCTGGTTAGACC
AGATCTGAGCCTGGGAGCTCTCTGGCTAACTAGGGAACCCACTGCTTAAGCCTCAATAAAGCTTGCCTTG
AGTGCTTCAAGTAGTGTGTGCCCGTCTGTTGTGTGACTCTGGTAACTAGAGATCCCTCAGACCCTTTTAG
TCAGTGTGGAAAATCTCTAGCAGTGGCGCCCGAACAGGGACTTGAAAGCGAAAGGGAAACCAGAGGAGCT
CTCTCGACGCAGGACTCGGCTTGCTGAAGCGCGCACGGCAAGAGGCGAGGGGCGGCGACTGGTGAGTACG
CCAAAAATTTTGACTAGCGGAGGCTAGAAGGAGAGAGATGGGTGCGAGAGCGTCAGTATTAAGCGGGGGA
GAATTAGATCGCGATGGGAAAAAATTCGGTTAAGGCCAGGGGGAAAGAAAAAATATAAATTAAAACATAT
AGTATGGGCAAGCAGGGAGCTAGAACGATTCGCAGTTAATCCTGGCCTGTTAGAAACATCAGAAGGCTGT
AGACAAATACTGGGACAGCTACAACCATCCCTTCAGACAGGATCAGAAGAACTTAGATCATTATATAATA
CAGTAGCAACCCTCTATTGTGTGCATCAAAGGATAGAGATAAAAGACACCAAGGAAGCTTTAGACAAGAT
AGAGGAAGAGCAAAACAAAAGTAAGACCACCGCACAGCAAGCGGCCGCTGATCTTCAGACCTGGAGGAGG
AGATATGAGGGACAATTGGAGAAGTGAATTATATAAATATAAAGTAGTAAAAATTGAACCATTAGGAGTA
GCACCCACCAAGGCAAAGAGAAGAGTGGTGCAGAGAGAAAAAAGAGCAGTGGGAATAGGAGCTTTGTTCC
TTGGGTTCTTGGGAGCAGCAGGAAGCACTATGGGCGCAGCGTCAATGACGCTGACGGTACAGGCCAGACA
ATTATTGTCTGGTATAGTGCAGCAGCAGAACAATTTGCTGAGGGCTATTGAGGCGCAACAGCATCTGTTG
CAACTCACAGTCTGGGGCATCAAGCAGCTCCAGGCAAGAATCCTGGCTGTGGAAAGATACCTAAAGGATC
AACAGCTCCTGGGGATTTGGGGTTGCTCTGGAAAACTCATTTGCACCACTGCTGTGCCTTGGAATGCTAG
TTGGAGTAATAAATCTCTGGAACAGATTTGGAATCACACGACCTGGATGGAGTGGGACAGAGAAATTAAC
AATTACACAAGCTTAATACACTCCTTAATTGAAGAATCGCAAAACCAGCAAGAAAAGAATGAACAAGAAT
TATTGGAATTAGATAAATGGGCAAGTTTGTGGAATTGGTTTAACATAACAAATTGGCTGTGGTATATAAA
ATTATTCATAATGATAGTAGGAGGCTTGGTAGGTTTAAGAATAGTTTTTGCTGTACTTTCTATAGTGAAT
AGAGTTAGGCAGGGATATTCACCATTATCGTTTCAGACCCACCTCCCAACCCCGAGGGGACCCAGAGAGG
GCCTATTTCCCATGATTCCTTCATATTTGCATATACGATACAAGGCTGTTAGAGAGATAATTAGAATTAA
TTTGACTGTAAACACAAAGATATTAGTACAAAATACGTGACGTAGAAAGTAATAATTTCTTGGGTAGTTT
GCAGTTTTAAAATTATGTTTTAAAATGGACTATCATATGCTTACCGTAACTTGAAAGTATTTCGATTTCT
TGGCTTTATATATCTTGTGGAAAGGACGAAACACCGTGGCCTTCAAACTAGACCGAGTTTTAGAGCTAGA
AATAGCAAGTTAAAATAAGGCTAGTCCGTTATCAACTTGAAAAAGTGGCACCGAGTCGGTGCTTTTTTAA
GCTTGGCGTAACTAGATCTTGAGACAAATGGCAGTATTCATCCACAATTTTAAAAGAAAAGGGGGGATTG
GGGGGTACAGTGCAGGGGAAAGAATAGTAGACATAATAGCAACAGACATACAAACTAAAGAATTACAAAA
ACAAATTACAAAAATTCAAAATTTTCGGGTTTATTACAGGGACAGCAGAGATCCACTTTGGCGCCGGCTC
GAGGGGG
