>Addgene plasmid #75915 | CDK12 gRNA (BRDN0001147156) | depositor partial sequence | sequence record 143375 | Target Sequence
TGGCCTTCAAACTAGACCGA
