>Addgene plasmid #75915 | CDK12 gRNA (BRDN0001147156) | addgene partial sequence | sequence record 184817 | hU6-F
ATACGTGACGTAGAAAGTAATAATTTCTTGGGTAGTTTGCAGTTTTAAAATTATGTTTTAAAATGGACTA
TCATATGCTTACCGTAACTTGAAAGTATTTCGATTTCTTGGCTTTATATATCTTGTGGAAAGGACGAAAC
ACCGTGGCCTTCAAACTAGACCGAGTTTTAGAGCTAGAAATAGCAAGTTAAAATAAGGCTAGTCCGTTAT
CAACTTGAAAAAGTGGCACCGAGTCGGTGCTTTTTTAAGCTTGGCGTAACTAGATCTTGAGACAAATGGC
AGTATTCATCCACAATTTTAAAAGAAAAGGGGGGATTGGGGGGTACAGTGCAGGGGAAAGAATAGTAGAC
ATAATAGCAACAGACATACAAACTAAAGAATTACAAAAACAAATTACAAAAATTCAAAATTTTCGGGTTT
ATTACAGGGACAGCAGAGATCCACTTTGGCGCCGGCTCGAGGGGGCCCGGGTGCAAAGATGGATAAAGTT
TTAAACAGAGAGGAATCTTTGCAGCTAATGGACCTTCTAGGTCTTGAAAGGAGTGGGAATTGGCTCCGGT
GCCCGTCAGT
